>Addgene plasmid #77524 | ALPK2 gRNA (BRDN0001146981) | addgene full sequence | sequence record 187928 | Addgene Assembled Sequence
CCCGGGTGCAAAGATGGATAAAGTTTTAAACAGAGAGGAATCTTTGCAGCTAATGGACCTTCTAGGTCTT
GAAAGGAGTGGGAATTGGCTCCGGTGCCCGTCAGTGGGCAGAGCGCACATCGCCCACAGTCCCCGAGAAG
TTGGGGGGAGGGGTCGGCAATTGATCCGGTGCCTAGAGAAGGTGGCGCGGGGTAAACTGGGAAAGTGATG
TCGTGTACTGGCTCCGCCTTTTTCCCGAGGGTGGGGGAGAACCGTATATAAGTGCAGTAGTCGCCGTGAA
CGTTCTTTTTCGCAACGGGTTTGCCGCCAGAACACAGGTAAGTGCCGTGTGTGGTTCCCGCGGGCCTGGC
CTCTTTACGGGTTATGGCCCTTGCGTGCCTTGAATTACTTCCACCTGGCTGCAGTACGTGATTCTTGATC
CCGAGCTTCGGGTTGGAAGTGGGTGGGAGAGTTCGAGGCCTTGCGCTTAAGGAGCCCCTTCGCCTCGTGC
TTGAGTTGAGGCCTGGCCTGGGCGCTGGGGCCGCCGCGTGCGAATCTGGTGGCACCTTCGCGCCTGTCTC
GCTGCTTTCGATAAGTCTCTAGCCATTTAAAATTTTTGATGACCTGCTGCGACGCTTTTTTTCTGGCAAG
ATAGTCTTGTAAATGCGGGCCAAGATCTGCACACTGGTATTTCGGTTTTTGGGGCCGCGGGCGGCGACGG
GGCCCGTGCGTCCCAGCGCACATGTTCGGCGAGGCGGGGCCTGCGAGCGCGGCCACCGAGAATCGGACGG
GGGTAGTCTCAAGCTGGCCGGCCTGCTCTGGTGCCTGGCCTCGCGCCGCCGTGTATCGCCCCGCCCTGGG
CGGCAAGGCTGGCCCGGTCGGCACCAGTTGCGTGAGCGGAAAGATGGCCGCTTCCCGGCCCTGCTGCAGG
GAGCTCAAAATGGAGGACGCGGCGCTCGGGAGAGCGGGCGGGTGAGTCACCCACACAAAGGAAAAGGGCC
TTTCCGTCCTCAGCCGTCGCTTCATGTGACTCCACGGAGTACCGGGCGCCGTCCAGGCACCTCGATTAGT
TCTCGAGCTTTTGGAGTACGTCGTCTTTAGGTTGGGGGGAGGGGTTTTATGCGATGGAGTTTCCCCACAC
TGAGTGGGTGGAGACTGAAGTTAGGCCAGCTTGGCACTTGATGTAATTCTCCTTGGAATTTGCCCTTTTT
GAGTTTGGATCTTGGTTCATTCTCAAGCCTCAGACAGTGGTTCAAAGTTTTTTTCTTCCATTTCAGGTGT
CGTGACGTACGGCCACCATGACCGAGTACAAGCCCACGGTGCGCCTCGCCACCCGCGACGACGTCCCCAG
GGCCGTACGCACCCTCGCCGCCGCGTTCGCCGACTACCCCGCCACGCGCCACACCGTCGATCCGGACCGC
CACATCGAGCGGGTCACCGAGCTGCAAGAACTCTTCCTCACGCGCGTCGGGCTCGACATCGGCAAGGTGT
GGGTCGCGGACGACGGCGCCGCCGTGGCGGTCTGGACCACGCCGGAGAGCGTCGAAGCGGGGGCGGTGTT
CGCCGAGATCGGCCCGCGCATGGCCGAGTTGAGCGGTTCCCGGCTGGCCGCGCAGCAACAGATGGAAGGC
CTCCTGGCGCCGCACCGGCCCAAGGAGCCCGCGTGGTTCCTGGCCACCGTCGGAGTCTCGCCCGACCACC
AGGGCAAGGGTCTGGGCAGCGCCGTCGTGCTCCCCGGAGTGGAGGCGGCCGAGCGCGCCGGGGTGCCCGC
CTTCCTGGAGACCTCCGCGCCCCGCAACCTCCCCTTCTACGAGCGGCTCGGCTTCACCGTCACCGCCGAC
GTCGAGGTGCCCGAAGGACCGCGCACCTGGTGCATGACCCGCAAGCCCGGTGCCTGAACGCGTTAAGTCG
ACAATCAACCTCTGGATTACAAAATTTGTGAAAGATTGACTGGTATTCTTAACTATGTTGCTCCTTTTAC
GCTATGTGGATACGCTGCTTTAATGCCTTTGTATCATGCTATTGCTTCCCGTATGGCTTTCATTTTCTCC
TCCTTGTATAAATCCTGGTTGCTGTCTCTTTATGAGGAGTTGTGGCCCGTTGTCAGGCAACGTGGCGTGG
TGTGCACTGTGTTTGCTGACGCAACCCCCACTGGTTGGGGCATTGCCACCACCTGTCAGCTCCTTTCCGG
GACTTTCGCTTTCCCCCTCCCTATTGCCACGGCGGAACTCATCGCCGCCTGCCTTGCCCGCTGCTGGACA
GGGGCTCGGCTGTTGGGCACTGACAATTCCGTGGTGTTGTCGGGGAAATCATCGTCCTTTCCTTGGCTGC
TCGCCTGTGTTGCCACCTGGATTCTGCGCGGGACGTCCTTCTGCTACGTCCCTTCGGCCCTCAATCCAGC
GGACCTTCCTTCCCGCGGCCTGCTGCCGGCTCTGCGGCCTCTTCCGCGTCTTCGCCTTCGCCCTCAGACG
AGTCGGATCTCCCTTTGGGCCGCCTCCCCGCGTCGACTTTAAGACCAATGACTTACAAGGCAGCTGTAGA
TCTTAGCCACTTTTTAAAAGAAAAGGGGGGACTGGAAGGGCTAATTCACTCCCAACGAAGACAAGATCTG
CTTTTTGCTTGTACTGGGTCTCTCTGGTTAGACCAGATCTGAGCCTGGGAGCTCTCTGGCTAACTAGGGA
ACCCACTGCTTAAGCCTCAATAAAGCTTGCCTTGAGTGCTTCAAGTAGTGTGTGCCCGTCTGTTGTGTGA
CTCTGGTAACTAGAGATCCCTCAGACCCTTTTAGTCAGTGTGGAAAATCTCTAGCAGTACGTATAGTAGT
TCATGTCATCTTATTATTCAGTATTTATAACTTGCAAAGAAATGAATATCAGAGAGTGAGAGGAACTTGT
TTATTGCAGCTTATAATGGTTACAAATAAAGCAATAGCATCACAAATTTCACAAATAAAGCATTTTTTTC
ACTGCATTCTAGTTGTGGTTTGTCCAAACTCATCAATGTATCTTATCATGTCTGGCTCTAGCTATCCCGC
CCCTAACTCCGCCCATCCCGCCCCTAACTCCGCCCAGTTCCGCCCATTCTCCGCCCCATGGCTGACTAAT
TTTTTTTATTTATGCAGAGGCCGAGGCCGCCTCGGCCTCTGAGCTATTCCAGAAGTAGTGAGGAGGCTTT
TTTGGAGGCCTAGGGACGTACCCAATTCGCCCTATAGTGAGTCGTATTACGCGCGCTCACTGGCCGTCGT
TTTACAACGTCGTGACTGGGAAAACCCTGGCGTTACCCAACTTAATCGCCTTGCAGCACATCCCCCTTTC
GCCAGCTGGCGTAATAGCGAAGAGGCCCGCACCGATCGCCCTTCCCAACAGTTGCGCAGCCTGAATGGCG
AATGGG
[124 nt withheld, positions 3367-3490]
C
[91 nt withheld, positions 3492-3582]
A
[49 nt withheld, positions 3584-3632]
CCTTTGACGTTGGAGTCCACGTTCTTT
[37 nt withheld, positions 3660-3696]
ACCCTATCTCGGTCTATTCTTTTGATTTATAAGGGATTTTGCCGATTTCGGCCTATTGGTTAAAAAATGA
GCTGATTTAACAAAAATTTAACGCGAATTTTAACAAAATATTAACGCTTACAATTTAGGTGGCACTTTTC
GGGGAAATGTGCGCGGAACCCCTATTTGTTTATTTTTCTAAATACATTCAAATATGTATCCGCTCATGAG
ACAATAACCCTGATAAATGCTTCAATAATATTGAAAAAGGAAGAGTATGAGTATTCAACATTTCCGTGTC
GCCCTTATTCCCTTTTTTGCGGCATTTTGCCTTCCTGTTTTTGCTCACCCAGAAACGCTGGTGAAAGTAA
AAGATGCTGAAGATCAGTTGGGTGCACGAGTGGGTTACATCGAACTGGATCTCAACAGCGGTAAGATCCT
TGAGAGTTTTCGCCCCGAAGAACGTTTTCCAATGATGAGCACTTTTAAAGTTCTGCTATGTGGCGCGGTA
TTATCCCGTATTGACGCCGGGCAAGAGCAACTCGGTCGCCGCATACACTATTCTCAGAATGACTTGGTTG
AGTACTCACCAGTCACAGAAAAGCATCTTACGGATGGCATGACAGTAAGAGAATTATGCAGTGCTGCCAT
AACCATGAGTGATAACACTGCGGCCAACTTACTTCTGACAACGATCGGAGGACCGAAGGAGCTAACCGCT
TTTTTGCACAACATGGGGGATCATGTAACTCGCCTTGATCGTTGGGAACCGGAGCTGAATGAAGCCATAC
CAAACGACGAGCGTGACACCACGATGCCTGTAGCAATGGCAACAACGTTGCGCAAACTATTAACTGGCGA
ACTACTTACTCTAGCTTCCCGGCAACAATTAATAGACTGGATGGAGGCGGATAAAGTTGCAGGACCACTT
CTGCGCTCGGCCCTTCCGGCTGGCTGGTTTATTGCTGATAAATCTGGAGCCGGTGAGCGTGGGTCTCGCG
GTATCATTGCAGCACTGGGGCCAGATGGTAAGCCCTCCCGTATCGTAGTTATCTACACGACGGGGAGTCA
GGCAACTATGGATGAACGAAATAGACAGATCGCTGAGATAGGTGCCTCACTGATTAAGCATTGGTAACTG
TCAGACCAAGTTTACTCATATATACTTTAGATTGATTTAAAACTTCATTTTTAATTTAAAAGGATCTAGG
TGAAGATCCTTTTTGATAATCTCATGACCAAAATCCCTTAACGTGAGTTTTCGTTCCACTGAGCGTCAGA
CCCCGTAGAAAAGATCAAAGGATCTTCTTGAGATCCTTTTTTTCTGCGCGTAATCTGCTGCTTGCAAACA
AAAAAACCACCGCTACCAGCGGTGGTTTGTTTGCCGGATCAAGAGCTACCAACTCTTTTTCCGAAGGTAA
CTGGCTTCAGCAGAGCGCAGATACCAAATACTGTTCTTCTAGTGTAGCCGTAGTTAGGCCACCACTTCAA
GAACTCTGTAGCACCGCCTACATACCTCGCTCTGCTAATCCTGTTACCAGTGGCTGCTGCCAGTGGCGAT
AAGTCGTGTCTTACCGGGTTGGACTCAAGACGATAGTTACCGGATAAGGCGCAGCGGTCGGGCTGAACGG
GGGGTTCGTGCACACAGCCCAGCTTGGAGCGAACGACCTACACCGAACTGAGATACCTACAGCGTGAGCT
ATGAGAAAGCGCCACGCTTCCCGAAGGGAGAAAGGCGGACAGGTATCCGGTAAGCGGCAGGGTCGGAACA
GGAGAGCGCACGAGGGAGCTTCCAGGGGGAAACGCCTGGTATCTTTATAGTCCTGTCGGGTTTCGCCACC
TCTGACTTGAGCGTCGATTTTTGTGATGCTCGTCAGGGGGGCGGAGCCTATGGAAAAACGCCAGCAACGC
GGCCTTTTTACGGTTCCTGGCCTTTTGCTGGCCTTTTGCTCACATGTTCTTTCCTGCGTTATCCCCTGAT
TCTGTGGATAACCGTATTACCGCCTTTGAGTGAGCTGATACCGCTCGCCGCAGCCGAACGACCGAGCGCA
GCGAGTCAGTGAGCGAGGAAGCGGAAGAGCGCCCAATACGCAAACCGCCTCTCCCCGCGCGTTGGCCGAT
TCATTAATGCAGCTGGCACGACAGGTTTCCCGACTGGAAAGCGGGCAGTGAGCGCAACGCAATTAATGTG
AGTTAGCTCACTCATTAGGCACCCCAGGCTTTACACTTTATGCTTCCGGCTCGTATGTTGTGTGGAATTG
TGAGCGGATAACAATTTCACACAGGAAACAGCTATGACCATGATTACGCCAAGCGCGCAATTAACCCTCA
CTAAAGGGAACAAAAGCTGGAGCTGCAAGCTTAATGTAGTCTTATGCAATACTCTTGTAGTCTTGCAACA
TGGTAACGATGAGTTAGCAACATGCCTTACAAGGAGAGAAAAAGCACCGTGCATGCCGATTGGTGGAAGT
AAGGTGGTACGATCGTGCCTTATTAGGAAGGCAACAGACGGGTCTGACATGGATTGGACGAACCACTGAA
TTGCCGCATTGCAGAGATATTGTATTTAAGTGCCTAGCTCGATACATAAACGGGTCTCTCTGGTTAGACC
AGATCTGAGCCTGGGAGCTCTCTGGCTAACTAGGGAACCCACTGCTTAAGCCTCAATAAAGCTTGCCTTG
AGTGCTTCAAGTAGTGTGTGCCCGTCTGTTGTGTGACTCTGGTAACTAGAGATCCCTCAGACCCTTTTAG
TCAGTGTGGAAAATCTCTAGCAGTGGCGCCCGAACAGGGACTTGAAAGCGAAAGGGAAACCAGAGGAGCT
CTCTCGACGCAGGACTCGGCTTGCTGAAGCGCGCACGGCAAGAGGCGAGGGGCGGCGACTGGTGAGTACG
CCAAAAATTTTGACTAGCGGAGGCTAGAAGGAGAGAGATGGGTGCGAGAGCGTCAGTATTAAGCGGGGGA
GAATTAGATCGCGATGGGAAAAAATTCGGTTAAGGCCAGGGGGAAAGAAAAAATATAAATTAAAACATAT
AGTATGGGCAAGCAGGGAGCTAGAACGATTCGCAGTTAATCCTGGCCTGTTAGAAACATCAGAAGGCTGT
AGACAAATACTGGGACAGCTACAACCATCCCTTCAGACAGGATCAGAAGAACTTAGATCATTATATAATA
CAGTAGCAACCCTCTATTGTGTGCATCAAAGGATAGAGATAAAAGACACCAAGGAAGCTTTAGACAAGAT
AGAGGAAGAGCAAAACAAAAGTAAGACCACCGCACAGCAAGCGGCCGCTGATCTTCAGACCTGGAGGAGG
AGATATGAGGGACAATTGGAGAAGTGAATTATATAAATATAAAGTAGTAAAAATTGAACCATTAGGAGTA
GCACCCACCAAGGCAAAGAGAAGAGTGGTGCAGAGAGAAAAAAGAGCAGTGGGAATAGGAGCTTTGTTCC
TTGGGTTCTTGGGAGCAGCAGGAAGCACTATGGGCGCAGCGTCAATGACGCTGACGGTACAGGCCAGACA
ATTATTGTCTGGTATAGTGCAGCAGCAGAACAATTTGCTGAGGGCTATTGAGGCGCAACAGCATCTGTTG
CAACTCACAGTCTGGGGCATCAAGCAGCTCCAGGCAAGAATCCTGGCTGTGGAAAGATACCTAAAGGATC
AACAGCTCCTGGGGATTTGGGGTTGCTCTGGAAAACTCATTTGCACCACTGCTGTGCCTTGGAATGCTAG
TTGGAGTAATAAATCTCTGGAACAGATTTGGAATCACACGACCTGGATGGAGTGGGACAGAGAAATTAAC
AATTACACAAGCTTAATACACTCCTTAATTGAAGAATCGCAAAACCAGCAAGAAAAGAATGAACAAGAAT
TATTGGAATTAGATAAATGGGCAAGTTTGTGGAATTGGTTTAACATAACAAATTGGCTGTGGTATATAAA
ATTATTCATAATGATAGTAGGAGGCTTGGTAGGTTTAAGAATAGTTTTTGCTGTACTTTCTATAGTGAAT
AGAGTTAGGCAGGGATATTCACCATTATCGTTTCAGACCCACCTCCCAACCCCGAGGGGACCCAGAGAGG
GCCTATTTCCCATGATTCCTTCATATTTGCATATACGATACAAGGCTGTTAGAGAGATAATTAGAATTAA
TTTGACTGTAAACACAAAGATATTAGTACAAAATACGTGACGTAGAAAGTAATAATTTCTTGGGTAGTTT
GCAGTTTTAAAATTATGTTTTAAAATGGACTATCATATGCTTACCGTAACTTGAAAGTATTTCGATTTCT
TGGCTTTATATATCTTGTGGAAAGGACGAAACACCGTGAGTGCTTTCAAGCGACCAGTTTTAGAGCTAGA
AATAGCAAGTTAAAATAAGGCTAGTCCGTTATCAACTTGAAAAAGTGGCACCGAGTCGGTGCTTTTTTAA
GCTTGGCGTAACTAGATCTTGAGACAAATGGCAGTATTCATCCACAATTTTAAAAGAAAAGGGGGGATTG
GGGGGTACAGTGCAGGGGAAAGAATAGTAGACATAATAGCAACAGACATACAAACTAAAGAATTACAAAA
ACAAATTACAAAAATTCAAAATTTTCGGGTTTATTACAGGGACAGCAGAGATCCACTTTGGCGCCGGCTC
GAGGGGG
Features (pLannotate 1.2.2; 29 found; start..end, strand, type, name):
     14..80      +  CDS            small t antigen (fragment): SV40 (simian virus 40) small t antigen
    106..317     +  promoter       EF-1α core promoter: core promoter for human elongation factor EF-1α
    318..1256    +  intron         EF-1α intron A: intron upstream of the start codon of human EF-1α
   1278..1877    +  CDS            PuroR (fragment): puromycin N-acetyltransferase; pac from Streptomyces; confers resistance to puromycin
   1893..2481    +  misc_feature   WPRE: woodchuck hepatitis virus posttranscriptional regulatory element
   2532..2551    +  misc_feature   cPPT/CTS (fragment): central polypurine tract and central termination sequence of HIV-1
   2553..2786    +  LTR            3' LTR (ΔU3): self-inactivating 3' long terminal repeat (LTR) from HIV-1
   2864..2985    +  polyA_signal   SV40 poly(A) signal: SV40 polyadenylation signal
   3025..3160    +  rep_origin     SV40 ori: SV40 origin of replication
   3181..3199    -  promoter       T7 promoter: promoter for bacteriophage T7 RNA polymerase
   3207..3362    +  CDS            lacZα (fragment): LacZα fragment of β-galactosidase; lacZ fragment
   3367..3795    +  rep_origin     f1 ori (sequence partly withheld): f1 bacteriophage origin of replication; arrow indicates direction of (+) strand synthesis
   3848..3952    +  promoter       AmpR promoter: bla
   3953..4813    +  CDS            AmpR: β-lactamase; bla; confers resistance to ampicillin, carbenicillin, and related antibiotics
   4984..5572    +  rep_origin     ori: high-copy-number ColE1/pMB1/pBR322/pUC origin of replication
   5755..5847    +  CDS            lacI (fragment): lac repressor; lacI; The lac repressor binds to the lac operator to inhibit transcription in E. coli. This inhibition can be relieved by adding lactose or isopropyl-β-D-thiogalactopyranoside (IPTG).
   5860..5881    +  protein_bind   CAP binding site: CAP binding activates transcription in the presence of cAMP. E. coli catabolite activator protein
   5896..5926    +  promoter       lac promoter: promoter for the E. coli lac operon
   5934..5950    +  protein_bind   lac operator: The lac repressor binds to the lac operator to inhibit transcription in E. coli. This inhibition can be relieved by adding lactose or isopropyl-β-D-thiogalactopyranoside (IPTG). lac repressor encoded by lacI
   5995..6013    +  promoter       T3 promoter: promoter for bacteriophage T3 RNA polymerase
   6041..6267    +  promoter       RSV promoter: Rous sarcoma virus enhancer/promoter
   6268..6448    +  LTR            5' LTR (truncated): truncated 5' long terminal repeat (LTR) from HIV-1
   6495..6620    +  misc_feature   HIV-1 Ψ: packaging signal of human immunodeficiency virus type 1
   6604..6967    +  CDS            HIV-1 gag (fragment): gag protein from human immunodeficiency virus 1; gag
   7113..7346    +  misc_feature   RRE: The Rev response element (RRE) of HIV-1 allows for Rev-dependent mRNA export from the nucleus to the cytoplasm.
   7723..7749    +  CDS            Rev (fragment): human immunodeficiency virus 1 (HIV-1) Rev protein; rev; enhances nuclear export of unspliced and incompletely spliced viral mRNAs
   7753..7993    +  promoter       U6 promoter: RNA polymerase III promoter for human U6 snRNA
   8023..8098    +  misc_RNA       gRNA scaffold: guide RNA scaffold for the Streptococcus pyogenes CRISPR/Cas9 system
   8154..8271    +  misc_feature   cPPT/CTS: central polypurine tract and central termination sequence of HIV-1
