[The description below was written by a language model from this plasmid's Addgene catalogue record and pLannotate feature annotations shown in this document.]
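Description:
ALPK2 gRNA (BRDN0001146981) is a third-generation lentiviral CRISPR guide plasmid built on the lentiGuide-Puro backbone, carrying a single guide RNA directed against human ALPK2 (alpha kinase 2, also known as HAK), designed against the NM_052947.3 reference transcript. In bacteria it replicates from a high-copy ColE1/pUC-type origin and is selected with ampicillin through the bla gene. An f1 origin and remnants of lac and phage-promoter cloning sequences are also annotated in the backbone.

The lentiviral transfer cassette begins with an RSV promoter fused to a truncated HIV-1 5' LTR, which drives Tat-independent production of the genomic RNA in packaging cells. This is followed by the Ψ packaging signal with a partial gag fragment, the Rev response element for nuclear export, and a cPPT/CTS that aids nuclear import. It ends in a U3-deleted, self-inactivating 3' LTR. Within this unit, a human U6 RNA polymerase III promoter transcribes the ALPK2-specific spacer joined to the Streptococcus pyogenes Cas9 guide scaffold. A separate EF-1α promoter with its first intron expresses puromycin N-acetyltransferase, and a WPRE downstream enhances transcript expression. Puromycin therefore selects transduced mammalian cells.

The plasmid does not encode Cas9, so it must be paired with a separate Cas9 vector such as lentiCas9-Blast, or used in cells that already express Cas9. It is an individual clone corresponding to a human kinome guide library and is intended for Cas9-mediated disruption of ALPK2 in human cells.
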