Addgene plasmid #77524: ALPK2 gRNA (BRDN0001146981)
Purpose: 3rd generation lentiviral gRNA plasmid targeting human ALPK2
Depositing lab: John Doench & David Root. Depositing organization: Broad Institute. Publication: Optimized sgRNA design to maximize activity and minimize off-target effects of CRISPR-Cas9. Doench JG, Fusi N, Sullender M, Hegde M, Vaimberg EW, Donovan KF, Smith I, Tothova Z, Wilen C, Orchard R, Virgin HW, Listgarten J, Root DE. Nat Biotechnol. 2016 Jan 18. doi: 10.1038/nbt.3437. PubMed 26780180.
Backbone
  Vector backbone: lentiGuide-Puro
  Backbone manufacturer: Zhang Lab (Addgene plasmid # 52963)
  Vector type: Mammalian Expression, Lentiviral, CRISPR
  Selectable markers: Puromycin
Growth in bacteria
  Bacterial resistance: Ampicillin, 100 μg/mL
  Growth temperature: 37°C
  Growth strain: DH5alpha
  Copy number: High Copy
Gene/Insert
  Gene/Insert name: ALPK2 (alt names: ALPK2; NM_052947.3)
  gRNA/shRNA sequence: TGAGTGCTTTCAAGCGACCA
  Species: H. sapiens (human)
  Entrez Gene: ALPK2 (a.k.a. HAK, FLJ34875, FLJ43253)
  Promoter: hU6
  Cloning method: Unknown
  Sequencing primers: 5′ U6-F; 3′ pS2-R
Terms and licenses: Academic/Nonprofit Terms; Industry Terms: Not Available to Industry
Depositor comments: The gRNA was designed to target the following Genbank reference sequence(s): NM_052947.3. Note that this plasmid does NOT contain Cas9. It should be used in conjunction with lentiCas9-Blast (Addgene #52962) or otherwise with cell lines already expressing Cas9. Browse the full kinome gRNA library at http://www.addgene.org/pooled-library/broadgpp-human-kinome/ or visit http://www.broadinstitute.org/rnai/public/ for detailed protocols and information.
How to cite: ALPK2 gRNA (BRDN0001146981) was a gift from John Doench & David Root (Addgene plasmid # 77524 ; http://n2t.net/addgene:77524 ; RRID:Addgene_77524)
