>Addgene plasmid #77524 | ALPK2 gRNA (BRDN0001146981) | depositor partial sequence | sequence record 144984 | Target Sequence
TGAGTGCTTTCAAGCGACCA
