>Addgene plasmid #77524 | ALPK2 gRNA (BRDN0001146981) | addgene partial sequence | sequence record 187927 | hU6-F
TAGAAAGTAATAATTTCTTGGGTAGTTTGCAGTTTTAAAATTATGTTTTAAAATGGACTATCATATGCTT
ACCGTAACTTGAAAGTATTTCGATTTCTTGGCTTTATATATCTTGTGGAAAGGACGAAACACCGTGAGTG
CTTTCAAGCGACCAGTTTTAGAGCTAGAAATAGCAAGTTAAAATAAGGCTAGTCCGTTATCAACTTGAAA
AAGTGGCACCGAGTCGGTGCTTTTTTAAGCTTGGCGTAACTAGATCTTGAGACAAATGGCAGTATTCATC
CACAATTTTAAAAGAAAAGGGGGGATTGGGGGGTACAGTGCAGGGGAAAGAATAGTAGACATAATAGCAA
CAGACATACAAACTAAAGAATTACAAAAACAAATTACAAAAATTCAAAATTTTCGGGTTTATTACAGGGA
CAGCAGAGATCCACTTTGGCGCCGGCTCGAGGGGGCCCGGGTGCAAAGATGGATAAAGTTTTAAACAGAG
AGGAATCTTTGCAGCTAATGGACCTTCTAGGTCTTGAAAGGAGTGGGAATTGGCTCCGGTGCCCGTCAGT
GGGCAGAGCG
